>Addgene plasmid #91224 | pTC394 | addgene full sequence | sequence record 182472 | Addgene NGS Result
CACCCATGACCAAAATCCCTTAACGTGAGTTACGCGTCGTTCCACTGAGCGTCAGACCCCGTAGAAAAGA
TCAAAGGATCTTCTTGAGATCCTTTTTTTCTGCGCGTAATCTGCTGCTTGCAAACAAAAAAACCACCGCT
ACCAGCGGTGGTTTGTTTGCCGGATCAAGAGCTACCAACTCTTTTTCCGAAGGTAACTGGCTTCAGCAGA
GCGCAGATACCAAATACTGTTCTTCTAGTGTAGCCGTAGTTAGGCCACCACTTCAAGAACTCTGTAGCAC
CGCCTACATACCTCGCTCTGCTAATCCTGTTACCAGTGGCTGCTGCCAGTGGCGATAAGTCGTGTCTTAC
CGGGTTGGACTCAAGACGATAGTTACCGGATAAGGCGCAGCGGTCGGGCTGAACGGGGGGTTCGTGCACA
CAGCCCAGCTTGGAGCGAACGACCTACACCGAACTGAGATACCTACAGCGTGAGCTATGAGAAAGCGCCA
CGCTTCCCGAAGGGAGAAAGGCGGACAGGTATCCGGTAAGCGGCAGGGTCGGAACAGGAGAGCGCACGAG
GGAGCTTCCAGGGGGAAACGCCTGGTATCTTTATAGTCCTGTCGGGTTTCGCCACCTCTGACTTGAGCGT
CGATTTTTGTGATGCTCGTCAGGGGGGCGGAGCCTATGGAAAAACGCCAGCAACGCGGCCTTTTTACGGT
TCCTGGCCTTTTGCTGGCCTTTTGCTCACATGTTCTTTCCTGCGTTATCCCCTGATTCTGTGGATAACCG
TATTACCGCCTTTGAGTGAGCTGATACCGCTCGCCGCAGCCGAACGACCGAGCGCAGCGAGTCAGTGAGC
GAGGAAGCGGGAGAGCGCCCATATGCGCACTCCTCGCATGCGGCGCGCCGATCGGCGCGCCAGATTTGCC
TTTTCAATTTCAGAAAGAATGCTAACCCACAGATGGTTAGAGAGGCTTACGCAGCAGGTATCATCAAGAC
GATCTACCCGAGCAATAATCTCCAGGAAATCAAATACCTTCCCAAGAAGGTTAAAGATGCAGTCAAAAGA
TTCAGGACTAACTGCATCAAGAACACAGAGAAAGATATATTTCTCAAGATCAGAAGTACTATTCCAGTAT
GGACGATTCAAGGCTTGCTTCACAAACCAAGGCAAGTAATAGAGATTGGAGTCTCTAAAAAGGTAGTTCC
CACTGAATCAAAGGCCATGGAGTCAAAGATTCAAATAGAGGACCTAACAGAACTCGCCGTAAAGACTGGC
GAACAGTTCATACAGAGTCTCTTACGACTCAATGACAAGAAGAAAATCTTCGTCAACATGGTGGAGCACG
ACACACTTGTCTACTCCAAAAATATCAAAGATACAGTCTCAGAAGACCAAAGGGCAATTGAGACTTTTCA
ACAAAGGGTAATATCCGGAAACCTCCTCGGATTCCATTGCCCAGCTATCTGTCACTTTATTGTGAAGATA
GTGGAAAAGGAAGGTGGCTCCTACAAATGCCATCATTGCGATAAAGGAAAGGCCATCGTTGAAGATGCCT
CTGCCGACAGTGGTCCCAAAGATGGACCCCCACCCACGAGGAGCATCGTGGAAAAAGAAGACGTTCCAAC
CACGTCTTCAAAGCAAGTGGATTGATGTGATATCTCCACTGACGTAAGGGATGACGCACAATCCCACTAT
CCTTCGCAAGACCCTTCCTCTATATAAGGAAGTTCATTTCATTTGGAGAGAACACGGGGGACTCCTGCAG
GTAGATCGCTCGTCGACATGGATAAGAAGTACTCTATCGGACTCGATATCGGAACTAACTCTGTGGGATG
GGCTGTGATCACCGATGAGTACAAGGTGCCATCTAAGAAGTTCAAGGTTCTCGGAAACACCGATAGGCAC
TCTATCAAGAAAAACCTTATCGGTGCTCTCCTCTTCGATTCTGGTGAAACTGCTGAGGCTACCAGACTCA
AGAGAACCGCTAGAAGAAGGTACACCAGAAGAAAGAACAGGATCTGCTACCTCCAAGAGATCTTCTCTAA
CGAGATGGCTAAAGTGGATGATTCATTCTTCCACAGGCTCGAAGAGTCATTCCTCGTGGAAGAAGATAAG
AAGCACGAGAGGCACCCTATCTTCGGAAACATCGTTGATGAGGTGGCATACCACGAGAAGTACCCTACTA
TCTACCACCTCAGAAAGAAGCTCGTTGATTCTACTGATAAGGCTGATCTCAGGCTCATCTACCTCGCTCT
CGCTCACATGATCAAGTTCAGAGGACACTTCCTCATCGAGGGTGATCTCAACCCTGATAACTCTGATGTG
GATAAGTTGTTCATCCAGCTCGTGCAGACCTACAACCAGCTTTTCGAAGAGAACCCTATCAACGCTTCAG
GTGTGGATGCTAAGGCTATCCTCTCTGCTAGGCTCTCTAAGTCAAGAAGGCTTGAGAACCTCATTGCTCA
GCTCCCTGGTGAGAAGAAGAACGGACTTTTCGGAAACTTGATCGCTCTCTCTCTCGGACTCACCCCTAAC
TTCAAGTCTAACTTCGATCTCGCTGAGGATGCAAAGCTCCAGCTCTCAAAGGATACCTACGATGATGATC
TCGATAACCTCCTCGCTCAGATCGGAGATCAGTACGCTGATTTGTTCCTCGCTGCTAAGAACCTCTCTGA
TGCTATCCTCCTCAGTGATATCCTCAGAGTGAACACCGAGATCACCAAGGCTCCACTCTCAGCTTCTATG
ATCAAGAGATACGATGAGCACCACCAGGATCTCACACTTCTCAAGGCTCTTGTTAGACAGCAGCTCCCAG
AGAAGTACAAAGAGATTTTCTTCGATCAGTCTAAGAACGGATACGCTGGTTACATCGATGGTGGTGCATC
TCAAGAAGAGTTCTACAAGTTCATCAAGCCTATCCTCGAGAAGATGGATGGAACCGAGGAACTCCTCGTG
AAGCTCAATAGAGAGGATCTTCTCAGAAAGCAGAGGACCTTCGATAACGGATCTATCCCTCATCAGATCC
ACCTCGGAGAGTTGCACGCTATCCTTAGAAGGCAAGAGGATTTCTACCCATTCCTCAAGGATAACAGGGA
AAAGATTGAGAAGATTCTCACCTTCAGAATCCCTTACTACGTGGGACCTCTCGCTAGAGGAAACTCAAGA
TTCGCTTGGATGACCAGAAAGTCTGAGGAAACCATCACCCCTTGGAACTTCGAAGAGGTGGTGGATAAGG
GTGCTAGTGCTCAGTCTTTCATCGAGAGGATGACCAACTTCGATAAGAACCTTCCAAACGAGAAGGTGCT
CCCTAAGCACTCTTTGCTCTACGAGTACTTCACCGTGTACAACGAGTTGACCAAGGTTAAGTACGTGACC
GAGGGAATGAGGAAGCCTGCTTTTTTGTCAGGTGAGCAAAAGAAGGCTATCGTTGATCTCTTGTTCAAGA
CCAACAGAAAGGTGACCGTGAAGCAGCTCAAAGAGGATTACTTCAAGAAAATCGAGTGCTTCGATTCAGT
TGAGATTTCTGGTGTTGAGGATAGGTTCAACGCATCTCTCGGAACCTACCACGATCTCCTCAAGATCATT
AAGGATAAGGATTTCTTGGATAACGAGGAAAACGAGGATATCTTGGAGGATATCGTTCTTACCCTCACCC
TCTTTGAAGATAGAGAGATGATTGAAGAAAGGCTCAAGACCTACGCTCATCTCTTCGATGATAAGGTGAT
GAAGCAGTTGAAGAGAAGAAGATACACTGGTTGGGGAAGGCTCTCAAGAAAGCTCATTAACGGAATCAGG
GATAAGCAGTCTGGAAAGACAATCCTTGATTTCCTCAAGTCTGATGGATTCGCTAACAGAAACTTCATGC
AGCTCATCCACGATGATTCTCTCACCTTTAAAGAGGATATCCAGAAGGCTCAGGTTTCAGGACAGGGTGA
TAGTCTCCATGAGCATATCGCTAACCTCGCTGGATCTCCTGCAATCAAGAAGGGAATCCTCCAGACTGTG
AAGGTTGTGGATGAGTTGGTGAAGGTGATGGGAAGGCATAAGCCTGAGAACATCGTGATCGAAATGGCTA
GAGAGAACCAGACCACTCAGAAGGGACAGAAGAACTCTAGGGAAAGGATGAAGAGGATCGAGGAAGGTAT
CAAAGAGCTTGGATCTCAGATCCTCAAAGAGCACCCTGTTGAGAACACTCAGCTCCAGAATGAGAAGCTC
TACCTCTACTACCTCCAGAACGGAAGGGATATGTATGTGGATCAAGAGTTGGATATCAACAGGCTCTCTG
ATTACGATGTTGATCATATCGTGCCACAGTCATTCTTGAAGGATGATTCTATCGATAACAAGGTGCTCAC
CAGGTCTGATAAGAACAGGGGTAAGAGTGATAACGTGCCAAGTGAAGAGGTTGTGAAGAAAATGAAGAAC
TATTGGAGGCAGCTCCTCAACGCTAAGCTCATCACTCAGAGAAAGTTCGATAACTTGACTAAGGCTGAGA
GGGGAGGACTCTCTGAATTGGATAAGGCAGGATTCATCAAGAGGCAGCTTGTGGAAACCAGGCAGATCAC
TAAGCACGTTGCACAGATCCTCGATTCTAGGATGAACACCAAGTACGATGAGAACGATAAGTTGATCAGG
GAAGTGAAGGTTATCACCCTCAAGTCAAAGCTCGTGTCTGATTTCAGAAAGGATTTCCAATTCTACAAGG
TGAGGGAAATCAACAACTACCACCACGCTCACGATGCTTACCTTAACGCTGTTGTTGGAACCGCTCTCAT
CAAGAAGTATCCTAAGCTCGAGTCAGAGTTCGTGTACGGTGATTACAAGGTGTACGATGTGAGGAAGATG
ATCGCTAAGTCTGAGCAAGAGATCGGAAAGGCTACCGCTAAGTATTTCTTCTACTCTAACATCATGAATT
TCTTCAAGACCGAGATTACCCTCGCTAACGGTGAGATCAGAAAGAGGCCACTCATCGAGACAAACGGTGA
AACAGGTGAGATCGTGTGGGATAAGGGAAGGGATTTCGCTACCGTTAGAAAGGTGCTCTCTATGCCACAG
GTGAACATCGTTAAGAAAACCGAGGTGCAGACCGGTGGATTCTCTAAAGAGTCTATCCTCCCTAAGAGGA
ACTCTGATAAGCTCATTGCTAGGAAGAAGGATTGGGACCCTAAGAAATACGGTGGTTTCGATTCTCCTAC
CGTGGCTTACTCTGTTCTCGTTGTGGCTAAGGTTGAGAAGGGAAAGAGTAAGAAGCTCAAGTCTGTTAAG
GAACTTCTCGGAATCACTATCATGGAAAGGTCATCTTTCGAGAAGAACCCAATCGATTTCCTCGAGGCTA
AGGGATACAAAGAGGTTAAGAAGGATCTCATCATCAAGCTCCCAAAGTACTCACTCTTCGAACTCGAGAA
CGGTAGAAAGAGGATGCTCGCTTCTGCTGGTGAGCTTCAAAAGGGAAACGAGCTTGCTCTCCCATCTAAG
TACGTTAACTTTCTTTACCTCGCTTCTCACTACGAGAAGTTGAAGGGATCTCCAGAAGATAACGAGCAGA
AGCAACTTTTCGTTGAGCAGCACAAGCACTACTTGGATGAGATCATCGAGCAGATCTCTGAGTTCTCTAA
AAGGGTGATCCTCGCTGATGCAAACCTCGATAAGGTGTTGTCTGCTTACAACAAGCACAGAGATAAGCCT
ATCAGGGAACAGGCAGAGAACATCATCCATCTCTTCACCCTTACCAACCTCGGTGCTCCTGCTGCTTTCA
AGTACTTCGATACAACCATCGATAGGAAGAGATACACCTCTACCAAAGAAGTGCTCGATGCTACCCTCAT
CCATCAGTCTATCACTGGACTCTACGAGACTAGGATCGATCTCTCACAGCTCGGTGGTGATTCAAGGGCT
GATCCTAAGAAGAAGAGGAAGGTTTGACTCGAGATATGAAGATGAAGATGAAATATTTGGTGTGTCAAAT
AAAAAGCTTGTGTGCTTAAGTTTGTGTTTTTTTCTTGGCTTGTTGTGTTATGAATTTGTGGCTTTTTCTA
ATATTAAATGAATGTAAGATCACATTATAATGAATAAACAAATGTTTCTATAATCCATTGTGAATGTTTT
GTTGGATCTCTTCTGCAGCATATAACTACTGTATGTGCTATGGTATGGACTATGGAATATGATTAAAGAT
AAGGAGCTCCGGTGACGGACCCATGGCTTCGTTGAACAACGGAAACTCGACTTGCCTTCCGCACAATACA
TCATTTCTTCTTAGCTTTTTTTCTTCTTCTTCGTTCATACAGTTTTTTTTTGTTTATCAGCTTACATTTT
CTTGAACCGTAGCTTTCGTTTTCTTCTTTTTAACTTTCCATTCGGAGTTTTTGTATCTTGTTTCATAGTT
TGTCCCAGGATTAGAATGATTAGGCATCGAACCTTCAAGAATTTGATTGAATAAAACATCTTCATTCTTA
AGATATGAAGATAATCTTCAAAAGGCCCCTGGGAATCTGAAAGAAGAGAAGCAGGCCCATTTATATGGGA
AAGAACAATAGTATTTCTTATATAGGCCCATTTAAGTTGAAAACAATCTTCAAAAGTCCCACATCGCTTA
GATAAGAAAACGAAGCTGAGTTTATATACAGCTAGAGTCGAAGTAGTGATTGGACGAGGAGGAACATTGC
AGTTTTAGAGCTAGAAATAGCAAGTTAAAATAAGGCTAGTCCGTTATCAACTTGAAAAAGTGGCACCGAG
TCGGTGCTTTTTTTCCCGGCGAGCTTTGGGTACGTCACGTGGCTCGAGCGCGTAGTCCTCGGTAATATCG
CAGAACAAAAGTACCTGATATCGAGTGTACTTCAAGTCACACCGGCGAGTGCCAGCCAGGACAGAAATGC
CTCGACTTCGCTGCTACCCAAGGTTGCCGGGTGACGCACACCGTGGAAACGGATGAAGGCACGAACCCAG
TGGACATAAGCCTGTTCGGTTCGTAAGCTGTAATGCAAGTAGCGTATGCGCTCACGCAACTGGTCCAGAA
CCTTGACCGAACGCAGCGGTGGTAACGGCGCAGTGGCGGTTTTCATGGCTTGTTATGACTGTTTTTTTGG
GGTACAGTCTATGCCTCGGGCATCCAAGCAGCAAGCGCGTTACGCCGTGGGTCGATGTTTGATGTTATGG
AGCAGCAACGATGTTACGCAGCAGGGCAGTCGCCCTAAAACAAAGTTAAACATTATGAGGGAAGCGGTGA
TCGCCGAAGTATCGACTCAACTATCAGAGGTAGTTGGCGTCATCGAGCGCCATCTCGAACCGACGTTGCT
GGCCGTACATTTGTACGGCTCCGCAGTGGATGGCGGCCTGAAGCCACACAGTGATATTGATTTGCTGGTT
ACGGTGACCGTAAGGCTTGATGAAACAACGCGGCGAGCTTTGATCAACGACCTTTTGGAAACTTCGGCTT
CCCCTGGAGAGAGCGAGATTCTCCGCGCTGTAGAAGTCACCATTGTTGTGCACGACGACATCATTCCGTG
GCGTTATCCAGCTAAGCGCGAACTGCAATTTGGAGAATGGCAGCGCAATGACATTCTTGCAGGTATCTTC
GAGCCAGCCACGATCGACATTGATCTGGCTATCTTGCTGACAAAAGCAAGAGAACATAGCGTTGCCTTGG
TAGGTCCAGCGGCGGAGGAACTCTTTGATCCGGTTCCTGAACAGGATCTATTTGAGGCGCTAAATGAAAC
CTTAACGCTATGGAACTCGCCGCCCGACTGGGCTGGCGATGAGCGAAATGTAGTGCTTACGTTGTCCCGC
ATTTGGTACAGCGCAGTAACCGGCAAAATCGCGCCGAAGGATGTCGCTGCCGACTGGGCAATGGAGCGCC
TGCCGGCCCAGTATCAGCCCGTCATACTTGAAGCTAGACAGGCTTATCTTGGACAAGAAGAAGATCGCTT
GGCCTCGCGCGCAGATCAGTTGGAAGAATTTGTCCACTACGTGAAAGGCGAGATCACCAAGGTAGTCGGC
AAATAACCCTCGAGC
Features (pLannotate 1.2.2; 9 found; start..end, strand, type, name):
     84..672     +  rep_origin     ori: high-copy-number ColE1/pMB1/pBR322/pUC origin of replication
   1389..1730    +  promoter       CaMV 35S promoter: strong constitutive promoter from cauliflower mosaic virus
   1768..5871    +  CDS            cas9: CAS9_STRP1 - Also known as csn1 From Streptococcus pyogenes serotype M1.
   5915..6163    +  terminator     HSP terminator: efficient transcription terminator from the Arabidopsis thaliana heat shock protein 18.2 gene (Nagaya et al., 2010)
   6560..6576    +  promoter       AtU6 promoter (fragment): consensus promoter from the three Arabidopsis U6 snRNA genes (Waibel and Filipowicz, 1990; Nekrasov et al., 2013)
   6652..6727    +  misc_RNA       gRNA scaffold: guide RNA scaffold for the Streptococcus pyogenes CRISPR/Cas9 system
   6933..6956    +  promoter       Pc promoter (fragment): intI1 (promoter lies within the coding sequence); class 1 integron promoter
   7132..7188    +  CDS            GmR (fragment): gentamycin acetyltransferase; aacC1; confers resistance to gentamycin
   7195..7986    +  CDS            SmR: aminoglycoside adenylyltransferase (Murphy, 1985); aadA; confers resistance to spectinomycin and streptomycin
