[The description below was written by a language model from this plasmid's Addgene catalogue record and pLannotate feature annotations shown in this document.]
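Description:
pTC394 is a non-viral plant expression CRISPR plasmid of about 8 kb, built on the pTRANS_100 backbone and intended for direct delivery into protoplasts rather than for Agrobacterium-mediated transformation. No T-DNA borders or plant selectable marker appear in the feature table. It is propagated in E. coli from a high-copy ColE1/pUC-type origin and selected with spectinomycin through an aadA (SmR) aminoglycoside adenylyltransferase gene. This gene sits downstream of fragments of a class 1 integron Pc promoter and a truncated gentamicin acetyltransferase. These fragments are probably remnants of the integron cassette the marker came from, not functional parts.

The payload consists of two expression units. In the first, a CaMV 35S promoter drives Streptococcus pyogenes Cas9, and transcription ends at the Arabidopsis HSP18.2 terminator. This gives strong constitutive nuclease expression in plant cells. In the second, an Arabidopsis U6 snRNA promoter, annotated only as a short fragment match, lies upstream of the S. pyogenes guide RNA scaffold. This fits a Pol III-driven single guide carrying the gRNA24 spacer directed against the tomato ANT1 gene.

The record describes the plasmid as the control without TREX2 expression. It supplies Cas9 and the ANT1 guide alone, so editing outcomes in tomato protoplasts can be compared with a matched construct that also expresses the TREX2 exonuclease. It belongs to a modular toolkit for plant genome engineering. The cloning sites used for assembly are not recorded.
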