Addgene plasmid #91224: pTC394
Purpose: protoplast vector expressing gRNA24 targeting tomato ANT1 (control without TREX2 expression)
Depositing lab: Daniel Voytas. Depositing organization: University of Minnesota. Publication: A multi-purpose toolkit to enable advanced genome engineering in plants. Cermak T, Curtin SJ, Gil-Humanes J, Cegan R, Kono TJY, Konecna E, Belanto JJ, Starker CG, Mathre JW, Greenstein RL, Voytas DF. Plant Cell. 2017 May 18. pii: tpc.00922.2016. doi: 10.1105/tpc.16.00922. PubMed 28522548.
Backbone
  Vector backbone: pTRANS_100
  Vector type: Plant Expression, CRISPR
Growth in bacteria
  Bacterial resistance: Spectinomycin, 50 μg/mL
  Growth temperature: 37°C
  Growth strain: DH5alpha
  Copy number: High Copy
Gene/Insert
  Gene/Insert name: gRNA targeting tomato ANT1
  gRNA/shRNA sequence: gRNA24: GGACGAGGAGGAACATTGCA
  Cloning method: Restriction Enzyme; 5′ cloning site unknown (unknown if destroyed); 3′ cloning site unknown (unknown if destroyed)
  Sequencing primers: 5′ unknown
Terms and licenses: Academic/Nonprofit Terms; Industry Terms: Not Available to Industry
How to cite: pTC394 was a gift from Daniel Voytas (Addgene plasmid # 91224 ; http://n2t.net/addgene:91224 ; RRID:Addgene_91224)
